>Addgene plasmid #22753 | myc-Orai1 E190A pHAGE | depositor partial sequence | sequence record 10408 | Author sequence
GCCGGGATTTGGGTCGCGGTTCTTGTTTGTGGATCGCTGTGATCGTCACTTGGCGGCCGCATGGAACAAA
AACTTATTTCTGAAGAAGATCTGCATCCGGAGCCCGCCCCGCCCCCGAGCCGTAGCAGTCCCGAGCTTCC
CCCAAGCGGCGGCAGCACCACCAGCGGCAGCCGCCGGAGCCGCCGCCGCAGCGGGGACGGGGAGCCCCCG
GGGGCCCCGCCACCGCCGCCGTCCGCCGTCACCTACCCGGACTGGATCGGCCAGAGTTACTCCGAGGTGA
TGAGCCTCAACGAGCACTCCATGCAGGCGCTGTCCTGGCGCAAGCTCTACTTGAGCCGCGCCAAGCTTAA
AGCCTCCAGCCGGACCTCGGCTCTGCTCTCCGGCTTCGCCATGGTGGCAATGGTGGAGGTGCAGCTGGAC
GCTGACCACGACTACCCACCGGGGCTGCTCATCGCCTTCAGTGCCTGCACCACAGTGCTGGTGGCTGTGC
ACCTGTTTGCGCTCATGATCAGCACCTGCATCCTGCCCAACATCGAGGCGGTGAGCAACGTGCACAATCT
CAACTCGGTCAAGGAGTCCCCCCATGAGCGCATGCACCGCCACATCGAGCTGGCCTGGGCCTTCTCCACC
GTCATTGGCACGCTGCTCTTCCTAGCTGCGGTGGTGCTGCTCTGCTGGGTCAAGTTCTTGCCCCTCAAGA
AGCAGCCAGGCCAGCCAAGGCCCACCAGCAAGCCCCCCGCCAGTGGCGCAGCAGCCAACGTCAGCACCAG
CGGCATCACCCCGGGCCAGGCAGCTGCCATCGCCTCGACCACCATCATGGTGCCCTTCGGCCTGATCTTT
ATCGTCTTCGCCGTCCACTTCTACCGCTCACTGGTTAGCCATAAGACCGACCGACAGTTCCAGGAGCTCA
ACGAGCTGGCGGAGTTTGCCCGCTTACAGGACCAGCTGGACCACAGAGGGGACCACCCCCTGACGCCCGG
CAGCCACTATGCCTAGGGATCCCTCCCCCCCCCCTAACGTTACTGGCCGAAGCCGCTTGGAATAAGGCCG
GTGTGC
