>Addgene plasmid #22753 | myc-Orai1 E190A pHAGE | addgene partial sequence | sequence record 28598 | 22753 with hOrai1-R2 5'-cgataaagatcaggccgaag
TCGAGGCGATGGCAGCTGCCTGGCCCGGGGTGATGCCGCTGGTGCTGACGTTGGCTGCTGCGCCACTGGC
GGGGGGCTTGCTGGTGGGCCTTGGCTGGCCTGGCTGCTTCTTGAGGGGCAAGAACTTGACCCAGCAGAGC
AGCACCACCGCAGCTAGGAAGAGCAGCGTGCCAATGACGGTGGAGAAGGCCCAGGCCAGCTCGATGTGGC
GGTGCATGCGCTCATGGGGGGACTCCTTGACCGAGTTGAGATTGTGCACGTTGCTCACCGCCTCGATGTT
GGGCAGGATGCAGGTGCTGATCATGAGCGCAAACAGGTGCACAGCCACCAGCACTGTGGTGCAGGCACTG
AAGGCGATGAGCAGCCCCGGTGGGTAGTCGTGGTCAGCGTCCAGCTGCACCTCCACCATTGCCACCATGG
CGAAGCCGGAGAGCAGAGCCGAGGTCCGGCTGGAGGCTTTAAGCTTGGCGCGGCTCAAGTAGAGCTTGCG
CCAGGACAGCGCCTGCATGGAGTGCTCGTTGAGGCTCATCACCTCGGAGTAACTCTGGCCGATCCAGTCC
GGGTAGGTGACGGCGGTG
