>Addgene plasmid #22753 | myc-Orai1 E190A pHAGE | addgene partial sequence | sequence record 28599 | 22753 with hOrai1-R
CCGCTGGAGAGCAGCGTGCCAATGACGGTGGAGAAGGCCCAGGCCAGCTCGATGTGGCGGTGCATGCGCT
CATGGGGGGACTCCTTGACCGAGTTGAGATTGTGCACGTTGCTCACCGCCTCGATGTTGGGCAGGATGCA
GGTGCTGATCATGAGCGCAAACAGGTGCACAGCCACCAGCACTGTGGTGCAGGCACTGAAGGCGATGAGC
AGCCCCGGTGGGTAGTCGTGGTCAGCGTCCAGCTGCACCTCCACCATTGCCACCATGGCGAAGCCGGAGA
GCAGAGCCGAGGTCCGGCTGGAGGCTTTAAGCTTGGCGCGGCTCAAGTAGAGCTTGCGCCAGGACAGCGC
CTGCATGGAGTGCTCGTTGAGGCTCATCACCTCGGAGTAACTCTGGCCGATCCAGTCCGGGTAGGTGACG
GCGGACGGCGGCGGTGGCGGGGCCCCCGGGGGCTCCCCGTCCCCGCTGCGGCGGCGGCTCCGGCGGCTGC
CGCTGGTGGTGCTGCCGCCGCTTGGGGGAAGCTCGGGACTGCTACGGCTCGGGGGCGGGGCGGGCTCCGG
ATGCAGATCTTCTTCAGAAATAAGTTTTTGTTCCATGCGGCCGCCAAGTGACGTGCAGCGAGCTCTTCAA
AACAAAACACGCGACCCAAATCCCGGCTGCGACGGAACTAGCTGTGGCCACACCCGGCGCGTCCTTATAT
AATCATCGGCGTTCACCGCCCCACGGAGATCCCTCCTCCGCAGAATCGCCGAGAAGGGACTACTTTTCCT
CGCCTGTTCCGCTCTCTGGAAAGAAAACCA
