[The description below was written by a language model from this plasmid's Addgene catalogue record.]
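Description:
myc-Orai1 E190A pHAGE is a lentiviral mammalian expression plasmid built on the pHAGE backbone. It is propagated in bacteria under ampicillin selection, and its copy number is not recorded. The use of a recombination-deficient strain for growth is consistent with the repeated LTR sequences typical of lentiviral transfer vectors. No feature table accompanies the record, so elements such as the LTRs, packaging signal and bacterial origin cannot be confirmed in detail.

The insert is human ORAI1 (also known as CRACM1 or TMEM142A), about 1 kb, carrying an N-terminal myc epitope tag and the point mutation E190A. According to the depositor's notes, it was cloned between NotI and BamHI sites, both retained, into a bicistronic pHAGE-UBC-eGFP-IRES-eGFP parent vector, where it replaced the first eGFP. The resulting arrangement is therefore UBC promoter, myc-Orai1 E190A, IRES, eGFP. The ubiquitin C promoter drives a single transcript. The tagged channel protein is translated from the first cistron, and the internal ribosome entry site allows independent translation of eGFP. Green fluorescence thus marks transduced cells without being fused to Orai1, and the myc tag allows the mutant protein to be detected with antibodies.

The construct is intended for lentiviral transduction of mammalian cells. The associated publication identifies Orai1 as an essential pore subunit of the CRAC (calcium release-activated calcium) channel, so this construct presumably belongs to a set of myc-tagged Orai1 variants used to test how individual residues contribute to channel function. The record does not state the specific functional effect of the E190A substitution.
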