Addgene plasmid #22753: myc-Orai1 E190A pHAGE
Depositing lab: Anjana Rao. Depositing organization: Boston Children's Hospital. Publication: Orai1 is an essential pore subunit of the CRAC channel. Prakriya M, Feske S, Gwack Y, Srikanth S, Rao A, Hogan PG. Nature. 2006 Sep 14. 443(7108):230-3. 10.1038/nature05122 PubMed 16921383.
Backbone
  Vector backbone: pHAGE
  Backbone manufacturer: Gift of Richard Mulligan
  Vector type: Mammalian Expression, Lentiviral
Growth in bacteria
  Bacterial resistance: Ampicillin, 100 μg/mL
  Growth temperature: 37°C
  Growth strain: Stbl3
  Copy number: Unknown
Gene/Insert
  Gene/Insert name: Orai1 E190A (alt name: Orai1)
  Species: H. sapiens (human)
  Insert size (bp): 1000
  Mutation: E190A
  Entrez Gene: ORAI1 (a.k.a. CRACM1, IMD9, ORAT1, TAM2, TMEM142A)
  Cloning method: Restriction Enzyme; 5′ cloning site NotI (not destroyed); 3′ cloning site BamHI (not destroyed)
  Sequencing primers: 5′ n/a
Terms and licenses: Academic/Nonprofit Terms; Industry Terms: Not Available to Industry
Depositor comments: For lentiviral transduction, N-terminally myc-tagged versions of Orai1 were directly cloned NotI-BamHI into the bicistronic pHAGE-UBC-eGFP-IRES-eGFP vector (R. Mulligan, Harvard Medical School), replacing the first eGFP with myc-Orai1. Lab Plasmid # SF214. The Author's sequence includes the ORF plus 60 nt of vector boundary 3' and 5'.
How to cite: myc-Orai1 E190A pHAGE was a gift from Anjana Rao (Addgene plasmid # 22753 ; http://n2t.net/addgene:22753 ; RRID:Addgene_22753)
